>Addgene plasmid #135961 | epiCRISPRn | addgene full sequence | sequence record 287960 | Addgene NGS Result
GAGGGCCTATTTCCCATGATTCCTTCATATTTGCATATACGATACAAGGCTGTTAGAGAGATAATTAGAA
TTAATTTGACTGTAAACACAAAGATATTAGTACAAAATACGTGACGTAGAAAGTAATAATTTCTTGGGTA
GTTTGCAGTTTTAAAATTATGTTTTAAAATGGACTATCATATGCTTACCGTAACTTGAAAGTATTTCGAT
TTCTTGGCTTTATATATCTTGTGGAAAGGACGAAACACCGAGAAGAGCGATGCTCTTCGGTTTTAGAGCT
AGAAATAGCAAGTTAAAATAAGGCTAGTCCGTTATCAACTTGAAAAAGTGGCACCGAGTCGGTGCTTTTT
TGAATTCTAGATCTTGAGACAAATGGCAGTATTCATCCACAATTTTAAAAGAAAAGGGGGGATTGGGGGG
TACAGTGCAGGGGAAAGAATAGTAGACATAATAGCAACAGACATACAAACTAAAGAATTACAAAAACAAA
TTACAAAAATTCAAAATTTTCGGGTTTATTACAGGGACAGCAGAGATCCACTTTGGCGCCGGCTCGAGTG
GCTCCGGTGCCCGTCAGTGGGCAGAGCGCACATCGCCCACAGTCCCCGAGAAGTTGGGGGGAGGGGTCGG
CAATTGAACCGGTGCCTAGAGAAGGTGGCGCGGGGTAAACTGGGAAAGTGATGTCGTGTACTGGCTCCGC
CTTTTTCCCGAGGGTGGGGGAGAACCGTATATAAGTGCAGTAGTCGCCGTGAACGTTCTTTTTCGCAACG
GGTTTGCCGCCAGAACACAGGTGTCGTGACGCGGGATCCGCCACCATGGATTACAAAGACGATGACGATA
AGATGGCCCCAAAGAAGAAGCGGAAGGTCGGTATCCACGGAGTCCCAGCAGCCGACAAGAAGTACAGCAT
CGGCCTGGCCATCGGCACCAACTCTGTGGGCTGGGCCGTGATCACCGACGAGTACAAGGTGCCCAGCAAG
AAATTCAAGGTGCTGGGCAACACCGACCGGCACAGCATCAAGAAGAACCTGATCGGAGCCCTGCTGTTCG
ACAGCGGCGAAACAGCCGAGGCCACCCGGCTGAAGAGAACCGCCAGAAGAAGATACACCAGACGGAAGAA
CCGGATCTGCTATCTGCAAGAGATCTTCAGCAACGAGATGGCCAAGGTGGACGACAGCTTCTTCCACAGA
CTGGAAGAGTCCTTCCTGGTGGAAGAGGATAAGAAGCACGAGCGGCACCCCATCTTCGGCAACATCGTGG
ACGAGGTGGCCTACCACGAGAAGTACCCCACCATCTACCACCTGAGAAAGAAACTGGTGGACAGCACCGA
CAAGGCCGACCTGCGGCTGATCTATCTGGCCCTGGCCCACATGATCAAGTTCCGGGGCCACTTCCTGATC
GAGGGCGACCTGAACCCCGACAACAGCGACGTGGACAAGCTGTTCATCCAGCTGGTGCAGACCTACAACC
AGCTGTTCGAGGAAAACCCCATCAACGCCAGCGGCGTGGACGCCAAGGCCATCCTGTCTGCCAGACTGAG
CAAGAGCAGACGGCTGGAAAATCTGATCGCCCAGCTGCCCGGCGAGAAGAAGAATGGCCTGTTCGGAAAC
CTGATTGCCCTGAGCCTGGGCCTGACCCCCAACTTCAAGAGCAACTTCGACCTGGCCGAGGATGCCAAAC
TGCAGCTGAGCAAGGACACCTACGACGACGACCTGGACAACCTGCTGGCCCAGATCGGCGACCAGTACGC
CGACCTGTTTCTGGCCGCCAAGAACCTGTCCGACGCCATCCTGCTGAGCGACATCCTGAGAGTGAACACC
GAGATCACCAAGGCCCCCCTGAGCGCCTCTATGATCAAGAGATACGACGAGCACCACCAGGACCTGACCC
TGCTGAAAGCTCTCGTGCGGCAGCAGCTGCCTGAGAAGTACAAAGAGATTTTCTTCGACCAGAGCAAGAA
CGGCTACGCCGGCTACATTGACGGCGGAGCCAGCCAGGAAGAGTTCTACAAGTTCATCAAGCCCATCCTG
GAAAAGATGGACGGCACCGAGGAACTGCTCGTGAAGCTGAACAGAGAGGACCTGCTGCGGAAGCAGCGGA
CCTTCGACAACGGCAGCATCCCCCACCAGATCCACCTGGGAGAGCTGCACGCCATTCTGCGGCGGCAGGA
AGATTTTTACCCATTCCTGAAGGACAACCGGGAAAAGATCGAGAAGATCCTGACCTTCCGCATCCCCTAC
TACGTGGGCCCTCTGGCCAGGGGAAACAGCAGATTCGCCTGGATGACCAGAAAGAGCGAGGAAACCATCA
CCCCCTGGAACTTCGAGGAAGTGGTGGACAAGGGCGCTTCCGCCCAGAGCTTCATCGAGCGGATGACCAA
CTTCGATAAGAACCTGCCCAACGAGAAGGTGCTGCCCAAGCACAGCCTGCTGTACGAGTACTTCACCGTG
TATAACGAGCTGACCAAAGTGAAATACGTGACCGAGGGAATGAGAAAGCCCGCCTTCCTGAGCGGCGAGC
AGAAAAAGGCCATCGTGGACCTGCTGTTCAAGACCAACCGGAAAGTGACCGTGAAGCAGCTGAAAGAGGA
CTACTTCAAGAAAATCGAGTGCTTCGACTCCGTGGAAATCTCCGGCGTGGAAGATCGGTTCAACGCCTCC
CTGGGCACATACCACGATCTGCTGAAAATTATCAAGGACAAGGACTTCCTGGACAATGAGGAAAACGAGG
ACATTCTGGAAGATATCGTGCTGACCCTGACACTGTTTGAGGACAGAGAGATGATCGAGGAACGGCTGAA
AACCTATGCCCACCTGTTCGACGACAAAGTGATGAAGCAGCTGAAGCGGCGGAGATACACCGGCTGGGGC
AGGCTGAGCCGGAAGCTGATCAACGGCATCCGGGACAAGCAGTCCGGCAAGACAATCCTGGATTTCCTGA
AGTCCGACGGCTTCGCCAACAGAAACTTCATGCAGCTGATCCACGACGACAGCCTGACCTTTAAAGAGGA
CATCCAGAAAGCCCAGGTGTCCGGCCAGGGCGATAGCCTGCACGAGCACATTGCCAATCTGGCCGGCAGC
CCCGCCATTAAGAAGGGCATCCTGCAGACAGTGAAGGTGGTGGACGAGCTCGTGAAAGTGATGGGCCGGC
ACAAGCCCGAGAACATCGTGATCGAAATGGCCAGAGAGAACCAGACCACCCAGAAGGGACAGAAGAACAG
CCGCGAGAGAATGAAGCGGATCGAAGAGGGCATCAAAGAGCTGGGCAGCCAGATCCTGAAAGAACACCCC
GTGGAAAACACCCAGCTGCAGAACGAGAAGCTGTACCTGTACTACCTGCAGAATGGGCGGGATATGTACG
TGGACCAGGAACTGGACATCAACCGGCTGTCCGACTACGATGTGGACCATATCGTGCCTCAGAGCTTTCT
GAAGGACGACTCCATCGACAACAAGGTGCTGACCAGAAGCGACAAGAACCGGGGCAAGAGCGACAACGTG
CCCTCCGAAGAGGTCGTGAAGAAGATGAAGAACTACTGGCGGCAGCTGCTGAACGCCAAGCTGATTACCC
AGAGAAAGTTCGACAATCTGACCAAGGCCGAGAGAGGCGGCCTGAGCGAACTGGATAAGGCCGGCTTCAT
CAAGAGACAGCTGGTGGAAACCCGGCAGATCACAAAGCACGTGGCACAGATCCTGGACTCCCGGATGAAC
ACTAAGTACGACGAGAATGACAAGCTGATCCGGGAAGTGAAAGTGATCACCCTGAAGTCCAAGCTGGTGT
CCGATTTCCGGAAGGATTTCCAGTTTTACAAAGTGCGCGAGATCAACAACTACCACCACGCCCACGACGC
CTACCTGAACGCCGTCGTGGGAACCGCCCTGATCAAAAAGTACCCTAAGCTGGAAAGCGAGTTCGTGTAC
GGCGACTACAAGGTGTACGACGTGCGGAAGATGATCGCCAAGAGCGAGCAGGAAATCGGCAAGGCTACCG
CCAAGTACTTCTTCTACAGCAACATCATGAACTTTTTCAAGACCGAGATTACCCTGGCCAACGGCGAGAT
CCGGAAGCGGCCTCTGATCGAGACAAACGGCGAAACCGGGGAGATCGTGTGGGATAAGGGCCGGGATTTT
GCCACCGTGCGGAAAGTGCTGAGCATGCCCCAAGTGAATATCGTGAAAAAGACCGAGGTGCAGACAGGCG
GCTTCAGCAAAGAGTCTATCCTGCCCAAGAGGAACAGCGATAAGCTGATCGCCAGAAAGAAGGACTGGGA
CCCTAAGAAGTACGGCGGCTTCGACAGCCCCACCGTGGCCTATTCTGTGCTGGTGGTGGCCAAAGTGGAA
AAGGGCAAGTCCAAGAAACTGAAGAGTGTGAAAGAGCTGCTGGGGATCACCATCATGGAAAGAAGCAGCT
TCGAGAAGAATCCCATCGACTTTCTGGAAGCCAAGGGCTACAAAGAAGTGAAAAAGGACCTGATCATCAA
GCTGCCTAAGTACTCCCTGTTCGAGCTGGAAAACGGCCGGAAGAGAATGCTGGCCTCTGCCGGCGAACTG
CAGAAGGGAAACGAACTGGCCCTGCCCTCCAAATATGTGAACTTCCTGTACCTGGCCAGCCACTATGAGA
AGCTGAAGGGCTCCCCCGAGGATAATGAGCAGAAACAGCTGTTTGTGGAACAGCACAAGCACTACCTGGA
CGAGATCATCGAGCAGATCAGCGAGTTCTCCAAGAGAGTGATCCTGGCCGACGCTAATCTGGACAAAGTG
CTGTCCGCCTACAACAAGCACCGGGATAAGCCCATCAGAGAGCAGGCCGAGAATATCATCCACCTGTTTA
CCCTGACCAATCTGGGAGCCCCTGCCGCCTTCAAGTACTTTGACACCACCATCGACCGGAAGAGGTACAC
CAGCACCAAAGAGGTGCTGGACGCCACCCTGATCCACCAGAGCATCACCGGCCTGTACGAGACACGGATC
GACCTGTCTCAGCTGGGAGGCGACAAGCGTCCTGCTGCTACTAAGAAAGCTGGTCAAGCTAAGAAAAAGA
AAGCTAGCGGCAGCGGCGCCACCAACTTCAGCCTGCTGAAGCAGGCCGGCGACGTGGAGGAGAACCCCGG
CCCCATGACCGAGTACAAGCCCACGGTGCGCCTCGCCACCCGCGACGACGTCCCCAGGGCCGTACGCACC
CTCGCCGCCGCGTTCGCCGACTACCCCGCCACGCGCCACACCGTCGATCCGGACCGCCACATCGAGCGGG
TCACCGAGCTGCAAGAACTCTTCCTCACGCGCGTCGGGCTCGACATCGGCAAGGTGTGGGTCGCGGACGA
CGGCGCCGCGGTGGCGGTCTGGACCACGCCGGAGAGCGTCGAAGCGGGGGCGGTGTTCGCCGAGATCGGC
CCGCGCATGGCCGAGTTGAGCGGTTCCCGGCTGGCCGCGCAGCAACAGATGGAAGGCCTCCTGGCGCCGC
ACCGGCCCAAGGAGCCCGCGTGGTTCCTGGCCACCGTCGGAGTCTCGCCCGACCACCAGGGCAAGGGTCT
GGGCAGCGCCGTCGTGCTCCCCGGAGTGGAGGCGGCCGAGCGCGCCGGGGTGCCCGCCTTCCTGGAGACC
TCCGCGCCCCGCAACCTCCCCTTCTACGAGCGGCTCGGCTTCACCGTCACCGCCGACGTCGAGGTGCCCG
AAGGACCGCGCACCTGGTGCATGACCCGCAAGCCCGGTGCCGCGATCGCCGAAGGATCCGCGGCCGCTGA
GGGCAGAGGAAGTCTTCTAACATGCGGTGACGTGGAGGAGAATCCCGGCCCTTCCGGAATGGAGAGCGAC
GAGAGCGGCCTGCCCGCCATGGAGATCGAGTGCCGCATCACCGGCACCCTGAACGGCGTGGAGTTCGAGC
TGGTGGGCGGCGGAGAGGGCACCCCCAAGCAGGGCCGCATGACCAACAAGATGAAAAGCACCAAAGGCGC
CCTGACCTTCAGCCCCTACCTGCTGAGCCACGTGATGGGCTACGGCTTCTACCACTTCGGCACCTACCCC
AGCGGCTACGAGAACCCCTTCCTGCACGCCATCAACAACGGCGGCTACACCAACACCCGCATCGAGAAGT
ACGAGGACGGCGGCGTGCTGCACGTGAGCTTCAGCTACCGCTACGAGGCCGGCCGCGTGATCGGCGACTT
CAAGGTGGTGGGCACCGGCTTCCCCGAGGACAGCGTGATCTTCACCGACAAGATCATCCGCAGCAACGCC
ACCGTGGAGCACCTGCACCCCATGGGCGATAACGTGCTGGTGGGCAGCTTCGCCCGCACCTTCAGCCTGC
GCGACGGCGGCTACTACAGCTTCGTGGTGGACAGCCACATGCACTTCAAGAGCGCCATCCACCCCAGCAT
CCTGCAGAACGGGGGCCCCATGTTCGCCTTCCGCCGCGTGGAGGAGCTGCACAGCAACACCGAGCTGGGC
ATCGTGGAGTACCAGCACGCCTTCAAGACCCCCATCGCCTTCGCCAGATCCCGCGCTCAGTCGTCCAATT
CTGCCGTGGACGGCACCGCCGGACCCGGCTCCACCGGATCTCGCTAGAGCTGAATCTAAGTCGACTTAAG
AACCGCTCGAGGCCGGCAAGGCCGGATCCAGACATGATAAGATACATTGATGAGTTTGGACAAACCACAA
CTAGAATGCAGTGAAAAAAATGCTTTATTTGTGAAATTTGTGATGCTATTGCTTTATTTGTAACCATTAT
AAGCTGCAATAAACAAGTTAACAACAACAATTGCATTCATTTTATGTTTCAGGTTCAGGGGGAGGTGTGG
GAGGTTTTTTAAAGCAAGTAAAACCTCTACAAATGTGGTATGGCTGATTATGATCCGGCTGCCTCGCGCG
TTTCGGTGATGACGGTGAAAACCTCTGACACATGCAGCTCCCGGAGACGGTCACAGCTTGTCTGTAAGCG
GATGCCGGGAGCAGACAAGCCCGTCAGGGCGCGTCAGCGGGTGTTGGCGGGTGTCGGGGCGCAGCCATGA
GGTCGACTCTAGAGGATCGATCCCCGCCCCGGACGAACTAAACCTGACTACGACATCTCTGCCCCTTCTT
CGCGGGGCAGTGCATGTAATCCCTTCAGTTGGTTGGTACAACTTGCCAACTGGGCCCTGTTCCACATGTG
ACACGGGGGGGGACCAAACACAAAGGGGTTCTCTGACTGTAGTTGACATCCTTATAAATGGATGTGCACA
TTTGCCAACACTGAGTGGCTTTCATCCTGGAGCAGACTTTGCAGTCTGTGGACTGCAACACAACATTGCC
TTTATGTGTAACTCTTGGCTGAAGCTCTTACACCAATGCTGGGGGACATGTACCTCCCAGGGGCCCAGGA
AGACTACGGGAGGCTACACCAACGTCAATCAGAGGGGCCTGTGTAGCTACCGATAAGCGGACCCTCAAGA
GGGCATTAGCAATAGTGTTTATAAGGCCCCCTTGTTAACCCTAAACGGGTAGCATATGCTTCCCGGGTAG
TAGTATATACTATCCAGACTAACCCTAATTCAATAGCATATGTTACCCAACGGGAAGCATATGCTATCGA
ATTAGGGTTAGTAAAAGGGTCCTAAGGAACAGCGATATCTCCCACCCCATGAGCTGTCACGGTTTTATTT
ACATGGGGTCAGGATTCCACGAGGGTAGTGAACCATTTTAGTCACAAGGGCAGTGGCTGAAGATCAAGGA
GCGGGCAGTGAACTCTCCTGAATCTTCGCCTGCTTCTTCATTCTCCTTCGTTTAGCTAATAGAATAACTG
CTGAGTTGTGAACAGTAAGGTGTATGTGAGGTGCTCGAAAACAAGGTTTCAGGTGACGCCCCCAGAATAA
AATTTGGACGGGGGGTTCAGTGGTGGCATTGTGCTATGACACCAATATAACCCTCACAAACCCCTTGGGC
AATAAATACTAGTGTAGGAATGAAACATTCTGAATATCTTTAACAATAGAAATCCATGGGGTGGGGACAA
GCCGTAAAGACTGGATGTCCATCTCACACGAATTTATGGCTATGGGCAACACATAATCCTAGTGCAATAT
GATACTGGGGTTATTAAGATGTGTCCCAGGCAGGGACCAAGACAGGTGAACCATGTTGTTACACTCTATT
TGTAACAAGGGGAAAGAGAGTGGACGCCGACAGCAGCGGACTCCACTGGTTGTCTCTAACACCCCCGAAA
ATTAAACGGGGCTCCACGCCAATGGGGCCCATAAACAAAGACAAGTGGCCACTCTTTTTTTTGAAATTGT
GGAGTGGGGGCACGCGTCAGCCCCCACACGCCGCCCTGCGGTTTTGGACTGTAAAATAAGGGTGTAATAA
CTTGGCTGATTGTAACCCCGCTAACCACTGCGGTCAAACCACTTGCCCACAAAACCACTAATGGCACCCC
GGGGAATACCTGCATAAGTAGGTGGGCGGGCCAAGATAGGGGCGCGATTGCTGCGATCTGGAGGACAAAT
TACACACACTTGCGCCTGAGCGCCAAGCACAGGGTTGTTGGTCCTCATATTCACGAGGTCGCTGAGAGCA
CGGTGGGCTAATGTTGCCATGGGTAGCATATACTACCCAAATATCTGGATAGCATATGCTATCCTAATCT
ATATCTGGGTAGCATAGGCTATCCTAATCTATATCTGGGTAGTATATGCTATCCTAATCTGTATCCGGGT
AGCATATGCTATCCTAATAGAGATTAGGGTAGCATATGCTATCCTAATCTATATCTGGGTAGCATAGGCT
ATCCTAATCTATATCTGGGTAGTATATGCTATCCTAATCTGTATCCGGGTAGCATATGCTATCCTAATAG
AGATTAGGGTAGTATATGCTATCCTAATTTATATCTGGGTAGCATATACTACCCAAATATCTGGATAGCA
TATGCTATCCTAATCTATATCTGGGTAGCATATGCTATCCTAATCTATATCTGGGTAGCATAGGCTATCC
TAATCTATATCTGGGTAGCATATGCTATCCTAATCTATATCTGGGTAGTATATGCTATCCTAATTTATAT
CTGGGTAGCATAGGCTATCCTAATCTATATCTGGGTAGCATATGCTATCCTAATCTATATCTGGGTAGTA
TATGCTATCCTAATCTGTATCCGGGTAGCATATGCTATCCTCATGCATATACAGTCAGCATATGATACCC
AGTAGTAGAGTGGGAGTGCTATCCTTTGCATATGCCGCCACCTCCCAAGGGGGCGTGAATTTTCGCTGCT
TGTCCTTTTCCTGCTGGTTGCTCCCATTCTTAGGTGAATTTAAGGAGGCCAGGCTAAAGCCGTCGCATGT
CTGATTGCTCACCAGGTAAATGTCGCTAATGTTTTCCAACGCGAGAAGGTGTTGAGCGCGGAGCTGAGTG
ACGTGACAACATGGGTATGCCCAATTGCCCCATGTTGGGAGGACGAAAATGGTGACAAGACAGATGGCCA
GAAATACACCAACAGCACGCATGATGTCTACTGGGGATTTATTCTTTAGTGCGGGGGAATACACGGCTTT
TAATACGATTGAGGGCGTCTCCTAACAAGTTACATCACTCCTGCCCTTCCTCACCCTCATCTCCATCACC
TCCTTCATCTCCGTCATCTCCGTCATCACCCTCCGCGGCAGCCCCTTCCACCATAGGTGGAAACCAGGGA
GGCAAATCTACTCCATCGTCAAAGCTGCACACAGTCACCCTGATATTGCAGGTAGGAGCGGGCTTTGTCA
TAACAAGGTCCTTAATCGCATCCTTCAAAACCTCAGCAAATATATGAGTTTGTAAAAAGACCATGAAATA
ACAGACAATGGACTCCCTTAGCGGGCCAGGTTGTGGGCCGGGTCCAGGGGCCATTCCAAAGGGGAGACGA
CTCAATGGTGTAAGACGACATTGTGGAATAGCAAGGGCAGTTCCTCGCCTTAGGTTGTAAAGGGAGGTCT
TACTACCTCCATATACGAACACACCGGCGACCCAAGTTCCTTCGTCGGTAGTCCTTTCTACGTGACTCCT
AGCCAGGAGAGCTCTTAAACCTTCTGCAATGTTCTCAAATTTCGGGTTGGAACCTCCTTGACCACGATGC
TTTCCAAACCACCCTCCTTTTTTGCGCCTGCCTCCATCACCCTGACCCCGGGGTCCAGTGCTTGGGCCTT
CTCCTGGGTCATCTGCGGGGCCCTGCTCTATCGCTCCCGGGGGCACGTCAGGCTCACCATCTGGGCCACC
TTCTTGGTGGTATTCAAAATAATCGGCTTCCCCTACAGGGTGGAAAAATGGCCTTCTACCTGGAGGGGGC
CTGCGCGGTGGAGACCCGGATGATGATGACTGACTACTGGGACTCCTGGGCCTCTTTTCTCCACGTCCAC
GACCTCTCCCCCTGGCTCTTTCACGACTTCCCCCCCTGGCTCTTTCACGTCCTCTACCCCGGCGGCCTCC
ACTACCTCCTCGACCCCGGCCTCCACTACCTCCTCGACCCCGGCCTCCACTGCCTCCTCGACCCCGGCCT
CCACCTCCTGCTCCTGCCCCTCCTGCTCCTGCCCCTCCTCCTGCTCCTGCCCCTCCTSCCCCTCCTCCTC
CTCCCCCTCCTCCCCCTCCTCCTCCYCCCCCTCCTCCCCCTCCYCCTCCTCCCCCTCCTCCCCCTCCYCC
TCCTCCTCCCCCTCCTCCCCCTCCTCCTCCTCCTCCCCCTCCTCCCCCTCCTCCTCCTCCCCCTCCTCCC
CCTCCTCCTCCTCCCCCTCCTCCCCCTCCTCCTCCTSCCCCTCCTSCTCCTSCCCCTCCTSCTCCTSCCC
CTCCTGCTCCTGCCCCTCCTGCCCCTCCTGCCCCTCCTCCTGCTCCTGCCCCTCCTGCTCCTSCCCCTCC
TGCCCCTCCTGCCCCTCCTGCTCCTGCCCCTCCTCCTGCTCCTGCYCCTCCTGCCCCTCCTGCCCCTCCT
CCTGCTCCTGCCCCTCCTGCCCCTCCTCCTGCTCCTGCCCCTCCTCCTGCTCCTGCCCCTCCTGCCCCTC
CTSCCCCTCCTCCTSCTCCTGCCCCTCCTSCCCCTCCTCCTSCTCCTGCCCCTCCTCCTGCTCCTGCCCC
TCCTSCCCCTCCTGCCCCTCCTCCTSCTCCTGCCCCTCCTCCTGCTCCTGCCCCTCCTGCCCCTCCTGCC
CCTCCTGCCCCTCCTCCTGCTCCTGCCCCTCCTCCTGCTCCTGCCCCTCCTGCTCCTGCCCCTCCCGCTC
CTGCTCCTGCTCCTGTTCCACCGTGGGTCCCTTTGCAGCCAATGCAACTTGGACGTTTTTGGGGTCTCCG
GACACCATCTCTATGTCTTGGCCCTGATCCTGAGCCGCCCGGGGCTCCTGGTCTTCCGCCTCCTCGTCCT
CGTCCTCTTCCCCGTCCTCGTCCATGGTTATCACCCCCTCTTCTTTGAGGTCCACTGCCGCCGGAGCCTT
CTGGTCCAGATGTGTCTCCCTTCTCTCCTAGGCCATTTCCAGGTCCTGTACCTGGCCCCTCGTCAGACAT
GATTCACACTAAAAGAGATCAATAGACATCTTTATTAGACGACGCTCAGTGAATACAGGGAGTGCAGACT
CCTGCCCCCTCCAACAGCCCCCCCACCCTCATCCCCTTCATGGTCGCTGTCAGACAGATCCAGGTCTGAA
AATTCCCCATCCTCCGAACCATCCTCGTCCTCATCACCAATTACTCGCAGCCCGGAAAACTCCCGCTGAA
CATCCTCAAGATTTGCGTCCTGAGCCTCAAGCCAGGCCTCAAATTCCTCGTCCCCCTTTTTGCTGGACGG
TAGGGATGGGGATTCTCGGGACCCCTCCTCTTCCTCTTCAAGGTCACCAGACAGAGATGCTACTGGGGCA
ACGGAAGAAAAGCTGGGTGCGGCCTGTGAGGATCAGCTTATCGATGATAAGCTGTCAAACATGAGAATTC
TTGAAGACGAAAGGGCCTCGTGATACGCCTATTTTTATAGGTTAATGTCATGATAATAATGGTTTCTTAG
ACGTCAGGTGGCACTTTTCGGGGAAATGTGCGCGGAACCCCTATTTGTTTATTTTTCTAAATACATTCAA
ATATGTATCCGCTCATGAGACAATAACCCTGATAAATGCTTCAATAATATTGAAAAAGGAAGAGTATGAG
TATTCAACATTTCCGTGTCGCCCTTATTCCCTTTTTTGCGGCATTTTGCCTTCCTGTTTTTGCTCACCCA
GAAACGCTGGTGAAAGTAAAAGATGCTGAAGATCAGTTGGGTGCACGAGTGGGTTACATCGAACTGGATC
TCAACAGCGGTAAGATCCTTGAGAGTTTTCGCCCCGAAGAACGTTTTCCAATGATGAGCACTTTTAAAGT
TCTGCTATGTGGCGCGGTATTATCCCGTGTTGACGCCGGGCAAGAGCAACTCGGTCGCCGCATACACTAT
TCTCAGAATGACTTGGTTGAGTACTCACCAGTCACAGAAAAGCATCTTACGGATGGCATGACAGTAAGAG
AATTATGCAGTGCTGCCATAACCATGAGTGATAACACTGCGGCCAACTTACTTCTGACAACGATCGGAGG
ACCGAAGGAGCTAACCGCTTTTTTGCACAACATGGGGGATCATGTAACTCGCCTTGATCGTTGGGAACCG
GAGCTGAATGAAGCCATACCAAACGACGAGCGTGACACCACGATGCCTGCAGCAATGGCAACAACGTTGC
GCAAACTATTAACTGGCGAACTACTTACTCTAGCTTCCCGGCAACAATTAATAGACTGGATGGAGGCGGA
TAAAGTTGCAGGACCACTTCTGCGCTCGGCCCTTCCGGCTGGCTGGTTTATTGCTGATAAATCTGGAGCC
GGTGAGCGTGGGTCTCGCGGTATCATTGCAGCACTGGGGCCAGATGGTAAGCCCTCCCGTATCGTAGTTA
TCTACACGACGGGGAGTCAGGCAACTATGGATGAACGAAATAGACAGATCGCTGAGATAGGTGCCTCACT
GATTAAGCATTGGTAACTGTCAGACCAAGTTTACTCATATATACTTTAGATTGATTTAAAACTTCATTTT
TAATTTAAAAGGATCTAGGTGAAGATCCTTTTTGATAATCTCATGACCAAAATCCCTTAACGTGAGTTTT
CGTTCCACTGAGCGTCAGACCCCGTAGAAAAGATCAAAGGATCTTCTTGAGATCCTTTTTTTCTGCGCGT
AATCTGCTGCTTGCAAACAAAAAAACCACCGCTACCAGCGGTGGTTTGTTTGCCGGATCAAGAGCTACCA
ACTCTTTTTCCGAAGGTAACTGGCTTCAGCAGAGCGCAGATACCAAATACTGTCCTTCTAGTGTAGCCGT
AGTTAGGCCACCACTTCAAGAACTCTGTAGCACCGCCTACATACCTCGCTCTGCTAATCCTGTTACCAGT
GGCTGCTGCCAGTGGCGATAAGTCGTGTCTTACCGGGTTGGACTCAAGACGATAGTTACCGGATAAGGCG
CAGCGGTCGGGCTGAACGGGGGGTTCGTGCACACAGCCCAGCTTGGAGCGAACGACCTACACCGAACTGA
GATACCTACAGCGTGAGCTATGAGAAAGCGCCACGCTTCCCGAAGGGAGAAAGGCGGACAGGTATCCGGT
AAGCGGCAGGGTCGGAACAGGAGAGCGCACGAGGGAGCTTCCAGGGGGAAACGCCTGGTATCTTTATAGT
CCTGTCGGGTTTCGCCACCTCTGACTTGAGCGTCGATTTTTGTGATGCTCGTCAGGGGGGCGGAGCCTAT
GGAAAAACGCCAGCAACGCGGCCTTTTTACGGTTCCTGGCCTTTTGCTGGCCTTGAAGCTGTCCCTGATG
GTCGTCATCTACCTGCCTGGACAGCATGGCCTGCAACGCGGGCATCCCGATGCCGCCGGAAGCGAGAAGA
ATCATAATGGGGAAGGCCATCCAGCCTCGCGTCGAACTAGATGATCCGGCTGTGGAATGTGTGTCAGTTA
GGGTGTGGAAAGTCCCCAGGCTCCCCAGCAGGCAGAAGTATGCAAAGCATGCATTATGGTACCTTTCAGA
CCCACCTCCCAACCCCGAGGGGACCCAGA
Features (pLannotate 1.2.2; 23 found; start..end, strand, type, name):
      1..241     +  promoter       U6 promoter: RNA polymerase III promoter for human U6 snRNA
    270..345     +  misc_RNA       gRNA scaffold: guide RNA scaffold for the Streptococcus pyogenes CRISPR/Cas9 system
    393..510     +  misc_feature   cPPT/CTS: central polypurine tract and central termination sequence of HIV-1
    579..790     +  promoter       EF-1α core promoter: core promoter for human elongation factor EF-1α
    894..2495    +  CDS            dCas9(N): N-terminal portion of catalytically inactive Streptococcus pyogenes dCas9 carrying the D10A mutation (Zetsche et al., 2015)
   2496..4994    +  CDS            Cas9(C): C-terminal portion of Streptococcus pyogenes Cas9 (Zetsche et al., 2015)
   5115..5711    +  CDS            PuroR (fragment): puromycin N-acetyltransferase; pac from Streptomyces; confers resistance to puromycin
   5821..6485    +  CDS            CopGFP (fragment): green fluorescent protein 2 from Pontellina plumata, also known as ppluGFP2 (Shagin et al., 2004)
   6605..6739    -  polyA_signal   SV40 poly(A) signal: SV40 polyadenylation signal
   6762..6845    -  CDS            large T antigen (fragment): large T antigen from SV40 (simian virus 40)
   6848..6888    +  CDS            rop (fragment): Rop protein, which maintains plasmids at low copy number; rop
   7000..7018    -  misc_feature   MCS (fragment): pUC18/19 multiple cloning site
   7464..9253    -  rep_origin     oriP: Epstein-Barr virus oriP replication origin (Yates et al., 2000)
   9254..9472    -  CDS            gL (fragment): GL_EBVB9 - Experimental evidence at protein level: Swiss-Prot protein existence level 1. The heterodimer glycoprotein H-glycoprotein L is required for the fusion of viral and plasma membranes leading to virus entry into the host cell. Acts as a functional inhibitor of gH and maintains gH in an inhibited form. Upon binding to host integrins, gL dissociates from gH leading to activation of the viral fusion glycoproteins gB and gH. Fusion of EBV with B-lymphocytes requires the additional receptor- binding protein gp42, which forms a complex with gH/gL. The heterodimer gH/gL targets also host EPHA
   9555..11480   -  CDS            EBNA1: Epstein-Barr nuclear antigen 1, also known as EBNA-1 crucial for latent viral infection, and for episomal amplification of vectors containing the oriP origin (Okita et al., 2013)
  11518..11862   -  CDS            BRRF2_EBVB9 (fragment): Protein inferred from homology: Swiss-Prot protein existence level 3. From Epstein-Barr virus (strain B95-8) (HHV-4) (Human herpesvirus 4).
  11865..11888   -  promoter       tet promoter (fragment): E. coli promoter for tetracycline efflux protein gene
  12001..12105   +  promoter       AmpR promoter: bla
  12106..12966   +  CDS            AmpR: β-lactamase; bla; confers resistance to ampicillin, carbenicillin, and related antibiotics
  13137..13725   +  rep_origin     ori: high-copy-number ColE1/pMB1/pBR322/pUC origin of replication
  13771..13894   -  CDS            TcR (fragment): tetracycline efflux protein; tet; confers resistance to tetracycline
  13909..13984   +  promoter       SV40 promoter (fragment): SV40 enhancer and early promoter
  14000..14026   +  CDS            Rev (fragment): human immunodeficiency virus 1 (HIV-1) Rev protein; rev; enhances nuclear export of unspliced and incompletely spliced viral mRNAs
