[The description below was written by a language model from this plasmid's Addgene catalogue record and pLannotate feature annotations shown in this document.]
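Description:
epiCRISPRn is a roughly 14 kb episomal mammalian expression plasmid built on the epiCRISPR backbone. It is deposited as an empty backbone that expresses Streptococcus pyogenes Cas9 and accepts a user-supplied sgRNA. In bacteria it is propagated at high copy from a ColE1/pUC-type origin under ampicillin selection (AmpR with its bla promoter). In human cells it is maintained without integration by the Epstein-Barr virus oriP origin together with an EBNA1 coding sequence. EBNA1 binds oriP to replicate the plasmid and retain it as an episome in dividing cells. The short annotated fragments of EBV, SV40, HIV-1, tetracycline-resistance and rop sequences appear to be backbone remnants rather than functional elements.

The guide cassette consists of a human U6 RNA polymerase III promoter followed by the SpCas9 gRNA scaffold, with a short gap between them where a spacer would presumably be cloned; no guide insert is recorded. Downstream, after a cPPT/CTS element, an EF-1α core promoter drives the Cas9 open reading frame. The annotation splits this frame into an N-terminal portion carrying D10A and a wild-type C-terminal portion. Together with the depositor's "D10A" comment and the "n" in the name, this indicates a Cas9 nickase rather than a fully active or dead enzyme. Puromycin N-acetyltransferase and CopGFP sequences follow in the same orientation ahead of an SV40 poly(A) signal, suggesting co-expressed drug selection and fluorescent markers, although the linking elements between them are not annotated.

The associated publication describes episomal CRISPR/Cas9 vectors for efficient gene knockout in human pluripotent stem cells. The record does not detail how the nickase version is applied, though D10A nickases are generally used with paired guides.
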