Addgene plasmid #135961: epiCRISPRn
Purpose: (Empty Backbone) Expresses SpCas9, and cloning backbone for sgRNA
Depositing lab: Yongming Wang. Depositing organization: Fudan University. Publication: An episomal vector-based CRISPR/Cas9 system for highly efficient gene knockout in human pluripotent stem cells. Xie Y, Wang D, Lan F, Wei G, Ni T, Chai R, Liu D, Hu S, Li M, Li D, Wang H, Wang Y. Sci Rep. 2017 May 24;7(1):2320. doi: 10.1038/s41598-017-02456-y. PubMed 28539611.
Backbone
  Vector backbone: epiCRISPR plasmid
  Vector type: Mammalian Expression
Growth in bacteria
  Bacterial resistance: Ampicillin, 100 μg/mL
  Growth temperature: 37°C
  Growth strain: DH5alpha
  Copy number: High Copy
Gene/Insert
  Gene/Insert name: None
Terms and licenses: Academic/Nonprofit Terms; Industry Terms: Not Available to Industry
Depositor comments: D10A
How to cite: epiCRISPRn was a gift from Yongming Wang (Addgene plasmid # 135961 ; http://n2t.net/addgene:135961 ; RRID:Addgene_135961)
